Addgene plasmid #186441: pCas-mut4_1_2_VA
Purpose: Encodes Cas4 (K70A), Cas1, Cas2, leader, repeat and one spacer from F. Novicida (type V-A)
Depositing lab: John van der Oost. Depositing organization: Wageningen University, Department Agrotechnology & Food Sciences. Publication: Adaptation by Type V-A and V-B CRISPR-Cas Systems Demonstrates Conserved Protospacer Selection Mechanisms Between Diverse CRISPR-Cas Types. Wu WY, Jackson SA, Almendros C, Haagsma AC, Yilmaz S, Gort G, van der Oost J, Brouns SJJ, Staals RHJ. CRISPR J. 2022 Aug;5(4):536-547. doi: 10.1089/crispr.2021.0150. Epub 2022 Jul 12. PubMed 35833800.
Backbone
  Vector backbone: pY002
  Vector type: CRISPR
Growth in bacteria
  Bacterial resistance: Spectinomycin, 50 μg/mL
  Growth temperature: 37°C
  Growth strain: DH5alpha
  Copy number: Low Copy
Gene/Insert
  Gene/Insert name: Cas4, Cas1 and Cas2
  Species: F. Novicida
  Promoter: T7
  Cloning method: Ligation Independent Cloning
  Sequencing primers: 5′ taatacgactcactataggg
Terms and licenses: Academic/Nonprofit Terms; Industry Terms: Not Available to Industry
How to cite: pCas-mut4_1_2_VA was a gift from John van der Oost (Addgene plasmid # 186441 ; http://n2t.net/addgene:186441 ; RRID:Addgene_186441)
