[The description below was written by a language model from this plasmid's Addgene catalogue record and pLannotate feature annotations shown in this document.]
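Description:
pCas-mut4_1_2_VA is a bacterial CRISPR plasmid, listed as built on the pY002 backbone, that carries the spacer-acquisition (adaptation) module of the Francisella novicida type V-A CRISPR-Cas system for expression in E. coli. It replicates from a CloDF13 (CDF) origin, which gives a low copy number and is compatible with plasmids carrying other common origins, so it can be co-maintained with additional constructs. Selection is by spectinomycin through the aadA gene, which is annotated immediately downstream of a bla (AmpR) promoter.

The payload is an operon encoding Cas4, Cas1 and Cas2, together with a minimal CRISPR array consisting of the leader, a repeat and one spacer. Cas4 carries a K70A substitution; the plasmid name marks it as a Cas4 mutant, but the record does not state the functional consequence of the change. Expression is driven by a T7 promoter with an adjacent lac operator and a phage T7 gene 10 ribosome binding site, and ends at a T7 terminator. A lacI cassette on the plasmid supplies the repressor, so transcription is IPTG-inducible in hosts that provide T7 RNA polymerase.

The automated annotation recognises only a short cas2-like fragment within the roughly 2 kb region between the promoter and terminator. The cas4 and cas1 genes and the leader-repeat-spacer unit are not annotated individually. Small hits to TcR, SET1 and a sacB promoter are probably backbone remnants or incidental matches.

Based on the associated publication title, the plasmid serves in studies of type V-A adaptation and protospacer selection, presumably to test Cas4's contribution to spacer acquisition.
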