Features (pLannotate 1.2.2; 16 found; start..end, strand, type, name):
     71..752     +  rep_origin     CloDF13 ori (fragment): Plasmids containing the CloDF13 (CDF) origin of replication can be propagated in E. coli cells that contain additional plasmids with compatible origins.
    800..891     +  promoter       AmpR promoter: bla
    892..1680    +  CDS            aadA: S3AD_ECOLX - Experimental evidence at protein level: Swiss-Prot protein existence level 1. Mediates bacterial resistance to the antibiotics streptomycin and spectinomycin. From Escherichia coli.
   1854..1901    -  terminator     T7 terminator: transcription terminator for bacteriophage T7 RNA polymerase
   1909..1958    -  CDS            SET1 (fragment): solubility-enhancement tag derived from T7 phage gene 10B
   2128..2144    -  promoter       sacB promoter (fragment): sacR; sacB promoter and control region
   2415..2516    -  CDS            cas2-2 (fragment): CAS2B_METHJ - Protein inferred from homology: Swiss-Prot protein existence level 3. CRISPR (clustered regularly interspaced short palindromic repeat), is an adaptive immune system that provides protection against mobile genetic elements (viruses, transposable elements and conjugative plasmids). CRISPR clusters contain sequences complementary to antecedent mobile elements and target invading nucleic acids. CRISPR clusters are transcribed and processed into CRISPR RNA (crRNA). Functions as a ssRNA-specific endoribonuclease. Involved in the integration of spacer DNA into the CRISPR cassette. From
   4070..4092    -  RBS            RBS: efficient ribosome binding site from bacteriophage T7 gene 10 (Olins and Rangwala, 1989)
   4149..4165    -  protein_bind   lac operator: The lac repressor binds to the lac operator to inhibit transcription in E. coli. This inhibition can be relieved by adding lactose or isopropyl-β-D-thiogalactopyranoside (IPTG). lac repressor encoded by lacI
   4173..4191    -  promoter       T7 promoter: promoter for bacteriophage T7 RNA polymerase
   4194..4229    +  CDS            TcR (fragment): tetracycline efflux protein; tet; confers resistance to tetracycline
   4237..4314    +  promoter       lacI promoter: lacI
   4315..5397    +  CDS            lacI: lac repressor; lacI; The lac repressor binds to the lac operator to inhibit transcription in E. coli. This inhibition can be relieved by adding lactose or isopropyl-β-D-thiogalactopyranoside (IPTG).
   5410..5431    +  protein_bind   CAP binding site: CAP binding activates transcription in the presence of cAMP. E. coli catabolite activator protein
   5446..5510    +  CDS            TcR (fragment): tetracycline efflux protein; tet; confers resistance to tetracycline
   5606..46      +  rep_origin     CloDF13 ori (fragment) (across the origin): Plasmids containing the CloDF13 (CDF) origin of replication can be propagated in E. coli cells that contain additional plasmids with compatible origins.
>Addgene plasmid #186441 | pCas-mut4_1_2_VA | addgene full sequence | sequence record 384674 | Addgene NGS Result
GTAAACGAAAAAACCACCTGGGGAGGTGGTTTGATCGAAGGTTAAGCAGTTCCCCAACTGACTTAACCTT
CGAAAAAACCACCTGGGGAGGTGGTTTGATCGAAGGTTAAGTCAGTTGGGGAACTGCTTAACCGTGGTAA
CTGGCTTTCGCAGAGCACAGCAACCAAATCTGTCCTTCCAGTGTAGCCGGACTTTGGCGCACACTTCAAG
AGCAACCGCGTGTTTAGCTAAACAAATCCTCTGCGAACTCCCAGTTACCAATGGCTGCTGCCAGTGGCGT
TTTACCGTGCTTTTCCGGGTTGGACTCAAGTGAACAGTTACCGGATAAGGCGCAGCAGTCGGGCTGAACG
GGGAGTTCTTGCTTACAGCCCAGCTTGGAGCGAACGACCTACACCGAGCCGAGATACCAGTGTGTGAGCT
ATGAGAAAGCGCCACACTTCCCGTAAGGGAGAAAGGCGGAACAGGTATCCGGTAAACGGCAGGGTCGGAA
CAGGAGAGCGCAAGAGGGAGCGACCCGCCGGAAACGGTGGGGATCTTTAAGTCCTGTCGGGTTTCGCCCG
TACTGTCAGATTCATGGTTGAGCCTCACGGCTCCCACAGATGCACCGGAAAAGCGTCTGTTTATGTGAAC
TCTGGCAGGAGGGCGGAGCCTATGGAAAAACGCCACCGGCGCGGCCCTGCTGTTTTGCCTCACATGTTAG
TCCCCTGCTTATCCACGGAATCTGTGGGTAACTTTGTATGTGTCCGCAGCGCCCGCCGCAGTCTCACGCC
CGGAGCGTAGCGACCGAGTGAGCTAGCTATTTGTTTATTTTTCTAAATACATTCAAATATGTATCCGCTC
ATGAGACAATAACCCTGATAAATGCTTCAATAATAATGAAAAAGGAAGAGTATGAGGGAAGCGGTGATCG
CCGAAGTATCGACTCAACTATCAGAGGTAGTTGGCGTCATCGAGCGCCATCTCGAACCGACGTTGCTGGC
CGTACATTTGTACGGCTCCGCAGTGGATGGCGGCCTGAAGCCGCACAGTGATATTGATTTGCTGGTTACG
GTGACCGTAAGGCTTGATGAAACAACGCGGCGAGCTTTGATCAACGACCTTTTGGAAACTTCGGCTTCCC
CTGGAGAGAGCGAGATTCTCCGCGCTGTAGAAGTCACCATTGTTGTGCACGACGACATCATTCCGTGGCG
TTATCCAGCTAAGCGCGAACTGCAATTTGGAGAATGGCAGCGCAATGACATTCTTGCAGGTATCTTCGAG
CCAGCCACGATCGACATTGATCTGGCTATCTTGCTGACAAAAGCAAGAGAACATAGCGTTGCCTTGGTAG
GTCCAGCGGCGGAGGAACTCTTTGATCCGGTTCCTGAACAGGATCTATTTGAGGCGCTAAATGAAACCTT
AACGCTATGGAACTCGCCGCCCGACTGGGCTGGCGATGAGCGAAATGTAGTGCTTACGTTGTCCCGCATT
TGGTACAGCGCAGTAACCGGCAAAATCGCGCCGAAGGATGTCGCTGCCGACTGGGCAATGGAGCGCCTGC
CGGCCCAGTATCAGCCCGTCATACTTGAAGCTAGACAGGCTTATCTTGGACAAGAAGAAGATCGCTTGGC
CTCGCGCGCAGATCAGTTGGAAGAATTTGTCCATTACGTGAAAGGCGAGATCACCAAGGTAGTCGGCAAA
TAATGTCTAACAATTCGTTCAAGCCGAGGGGCCGCAAGATCCGGCCACGATGACCCGGTCGTCGGTTCAG
GGCAGGGTCGTTAAATAGCCGCTTATGTCTATTGCTGGTTTACCGGTTTATTGACTACCGGAAGCAGTGT
GACCGTGTGCTTCTCAAATGCCTGAGGTTTCAGCAAAAAACCCCTCAAGACCCGTTTAGAGGCCCCAAGG
GGTTATGCTAGTTATTGCTCAGCGGTGGCAGCAGCCAACTCAGCTTCCTTTCGGGCTTTGTTAGCAGCCG
GATCAGCGCGCACGCGTGGTACCGGCCGGCCACCAGGTGGCGCGCCGCGATCGCGGATCCGTTATCCACT
TCCAATGTTATTTTAACAGTGGCCTTATTAAATGACTTCTCATCTACAACAGTAGAAATTATTTAAAGTT
CTTAGACCCGTTTTTGCCTAAATCAGCAAAAAAAGACCTAAAATCTATGATTTTTTTAGCATTTTGATAT
ATAACAACAGTCATATTTTTAAATATCTCTAAGAACTTAGTAGTTATTTTAACATAAAGACTAAGGTTTG
CAATTTTTAGTCTATAAAAACAACCTCTTGTTCTCTATGAATCGCATAACCATATTTTATCACATCTTTA
TCTGGAGCATTAAAGATTAAAACACTATCAGCATTTGTAAATAGTGGTACATAGTTATTTTCTATCTCAG
CTAAAATCAAGTCTAACATTCTCTTGCTATATTTGAGCTCAAATACCGAATATTGTAAACGTACACCATA
ACTTTCTAGAAATTTGGCAAACTTTGCACGTACTTTATTATTACTAAAATCATAACTGACTATCAACATA
CACCCTCCTAGTTTCATAACAAAATATTGGATACTCTGCAATTTCTTTGCCTCGCATAAAGGCACGATAA
AATTCTCTTACATATTCAAATATCTCTAGCTTGTAGCTGATAATCTCGGCAAAAAGTATTTTTGAGTAGT
CTTTTGTTTTATCTTTTTTTATATAAAACTGCTCATTTTTGCAACCAAAATCCTCTACAGAAAATTGCCC
GAGATTCCATGATTTTCTAACTTGGTTATCCACTATACATCTAAATGGCTCAACAAAGTCACAAACTAGG
GATTTACGCTTATACCAAGTCTGATGACAAAAGCCCTTGTATAAATCAAAGCCAAAAAGTCGCAAAAAAC
ACTCTACAAAATTAAACAACATACTATAGCCCAAGTCTAAAACAACATTATATGGATCCTGTTTTATTCT
AGGTTTGCGCCCTTGCCAACTATCTAAATGTCCATAGAATCCTTTGAAGAAATTTTTGGCAACATTGCCC
TCTATACCCATTAGCTCCGCTAGGCTTGTTGTATTTTCTAACTCTGCTATTAGCTGTTTATTCTTTTTGA
CTATCTCTTGCTGCTCTGGAGTTTTATCTCTTAGGCTTTTGACTAAGTTATGTTGATTGCGTATCTTTGA
TGTTATAAAAATCCTTGCTAAACTTATATCTTGCTCAACTACACTATATTGCTTATATCTAGCTAAAAAA
TTAGCCTCAGCAATATCACCAAAACATAGATATGGTCTAAAGCTATTTTTCATAAAAACTAGCTGTATAG
CATTTTTCTTACAGGTCTCTAAAAGTTGCGAGGTCATCGTCATATTACCTACGATAAACAATGCAAGAAC
TTTATGAACAGAAAGCTTAGTTTTCACCTCATCAGTTTCTTTATCTTTTATAACTATATTCCCCAATGAT
AGACTAAGTTTCACTCCATCAAAAATATTAACAAAAACTATATTCTTTGATTCAATATCATTTTTACTAA
ACATAATCTACAAGTCCGTTTTATCACATAAGTTTGCATATATACAAAATTTACACTTTTCAATATTTTG
CCTAAATGAGTTATCCATTGGATTATATTGCTTGATTGTTTGAATATGTTTTTCAAACTTTTCTAACTCA
GCTGAAGTTGGTATAGCTATTGGGTATGATTTATTATCAACCATCGAATAAAATTTAATGGCTTTGACAT
CATAGCCCATCTCTTGGAGACAAAAATATTGCGCATAAAGCTGATATTTATAGCCATCATAGATAGTCTT
GATTTGCCTCGCTCTCTCCACAAGTAAGCCCTTATCTTTATGAAAAACATCAATTTTACCAACCAAACCA
TATTTATGGTTAATAACATCGATACCGATCAGGTCATCTTTTTTGGTACTATAGATTCCTTTATCGATAC
TTTTATGAGCATCGCGCCCTTTTGTTTGGCTAGATGAATAGTATGTAGTATCTGAGGCATTACTATAGAT
ATTATGCAAATATATCGAGTAAGGACAGAATATAAAATCATTTAACCATGTTATCAAAATATAATTTTCC
ATATGTATATCTCCTTCTTAAAGTTAAACAAAATTATTTCTAGAACTCGAGTCCTGCAGGGCGGCCGCTT
AATTAATCTACAGGGGAATTGTTATCCGCTCACAATTCTCTCCCTATAGTGAGTCGTATTAATTTCCTAA
TGCAGGAGTCGCATAAGGGAGAGCGTCGAGATCCCGGACACCATCGAATGGCGCAAAACCTTTCGCGGTA
TGGCATGATAGCGCCCGGAAGAGAGTCAATTCAGGGTGGTGAATGTGAAACCAGTAACGTTATACGATGT
CGCAGAGTATGCCGGTGTCTCTTATCAGACCGTTTCCCGCGTGGTGAACCAGGCCAGCCACGTTTCTGCG
AAAACGCGGGAAAAAGTGGAAGCGGCGATGGCGGAGCTGAATTACATTCCCAACCGCGTGGCACAACAAC
TGGCGGGCAAACAGTCGTTGCTGATTGGCGTTGCCACCTCCAGTCTGGCCCTGCACGCGCCGTCGCAAAT
TGTCGCGGCGATTAAATCTCGCGCCGATCAACTGGGTGCCAGCGTGGTGGTGTCGATGGTAGAACGAAGC
GGCGTCGAAGCCTGTAAAGCGGCGGTGCACAATCTTCTCGCGCAACGCGTCAGTGGGCTGATCATTAACT
ATCCGCTGGATGACCAGGATGCCATTGCTGTGGAAGCTGCCTGCACTAATGTTCCGGCGTTATTTCTTGA
TGTCTCTGACCAGACACCCATCAACAGTATTATTTTCTCCCATGAAGACGGTACGCGACTGGGCGTGGAG
CATCTGGTCGCATTGGGTCACCAGCAAATCGCGCTGTTAGCGGGCCCATTAAGTTCTGTCTCGGCGCGTC
TGCGTCTGGCTGGCTGGCATAAATATCTCACTCGCAATCAAATTCAGCCGATAGCGGAACGGGAAGGCGA
CTGGAGTGCCATGTCCGGTTTTCAACAAACCATGCAAATGCTGAATGAGGGCATCGTTCCCACTGCGATG
CTGGTTGCCAACGATCAGATGGCGCTGGGCGCAATGCGCGCCATTACCGAGTCCGGGCTGCGCGTTGGTG
CGGACATCTCGGTAGTGGGATACGACGATACCGAAGACAGCTCATGTTATATCCCGCCGTTAACCACCAT
CAAACAGGATTTTCGCCTGCTGGGGCAAACCAGCGTGGACCGCTTGCTGCAACTCTCTCAGGGCCAGGCG
GTGAAGGGCAATCAGCTGTTGCCCGTCTCACTGGTGAAAAGAAAAACCACCCTGGCGCCCAATACGCAAA
CCGCCTCTCCCCGCGCGTTGGCCGATTCATTAATGCAGCTGGCACGACAGGTTTCCCGACTGGAAAGCGG
GCAGTGAGCGCAACGCAATTAATGTAAGTTAGCTCACTCATTAGGCACCGGGATCTCGACCGATGCCCTT
GAGAGCCTTCAACCCAGTCAGCTCCTTCCGGTGGGCGCGGGGCATGACTAACATGAGAATTACAACTTAT
ATCGTATGGGGCTGACTTCAGGTGCTACATTTGAAGAGATAAATTGCACTGAAATAAGAGCGGTTCAGTA
GAAAAGATCAAAGGATCTTCTTGAGATCCTTTTTTTCTGCGCGTAATCTTTTGCCCT
